Addgene plasmid #37937: MSCV-N BHRF1
Depositing lab: Karl Munger. Depositing organization: Brigham and Women's Hospital. Publication: Interpreting cancer genomes using systematic host network perturbations by tumour virus proteins. Rozenblatt-Rosen O, Deo RC, Padi M, Adelmant G, Calderwood MA, Rolland T, Grace M, Dricot A, Askenazi M, Tavares M, Pevzner SJ, Abderazzaq F, Byrdsong D, Carvunis AR, Chen AA, Cheng J, Correll M, Duarte M, Fan C, Feltkamp MC, Ficarro SB, Franchi R, Garg BK, Gulbahce N, Hao T, Holthaus AM, James R, Korkhin A, Litovchick L, Mar JC, Pak TR, Rabello S, Rubio R, Shen Y, Singh S, Spangle JM, Tasan M, Wanamaker S, Webber JT, Roecklein-Canfield J, Johannsen E, Barabasi AL, Beroukhim R, Kieff E, Cusick ME, Hill DE, Munger K, Marto JA, Quackenbush J, Roth FP, DeCaprio JA, Vidal M. Nature. 2012 Jul 26;487(7408):491-5. 10.1038/nature11288 PubMed 22810586.
Backbone
  Vector backbone: MSCV-N FLAGHA
  Backbone size w/o insert (bp): 8162
  Total vector size (bp): 7235
  Vector type: Mammalian Expression, Retroviral
  Selectable markers: Puromycin
Growth in bacteria
  Bacterial resistance: Ampicillin, 100 μg/mL
  Growth temperature: 37°C
  Growth strain: DH5alpha
  Copy number: Low Copy
Gene/Insert
  Gene/Insert name: BHRF1 (alt name: HHV4 BHRF1)
  Species: H. Herpesvirus 4 (EBV)
  Insert size (bp): 573
  GenBank ID: YP_401646.1
  Entrez Gene: BHRF1 (a.k.a. HHV4_BHRF1)
  Promoter: PKG
  Tag / fusion protein: Flag (N terminal on backbone); HA (N terminal on backbone)
  Cloning method: Gateway Cloning
  Sequencing primers: 5′ LXSN 5'; 3′ MSCV-N seq. rev
Resource information
  A portion of this plasmid was derived from a plasmid made by: E. Kieff lab
Terms and licenses: Academic/Nonprofit Terms; Industry Terms: Not Available to Industry
Depositor comments: Note that the Gateway cloning reaction has left several vector-based nucleotides in frame with the 3' end of the insert, leaving additional amino acid residues [PTFLYKVVR] fused to the C-terminus of translated protein.
How to cite: MSCV-N BHRF1 was a gift from Karl Munger (Addgene plasmid # 37937 ; http://n2t.net/addgene:37937 ; RRID:Addgene_37937)
