[The description below was written by a language model from this plasmid's Addgene catalogue record and pLannotate feature annotations shown in this document.]
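Description:
MSCV-N BHRF1 is a gammaretroviral expression plasmid built on the MSCV-N FLAGHA backbone, a murine stem cell virus vector adapted for Gateway cloning. The proviral region is bounded by 5' and 3' MESV-type long terminal repeats and includes the Ψ packaging signal with an adjoining truncated gag segment, which together allow the transcript to be packaged into retroviral particles when the structural proteins are supplied in trans by a packaging cell line. In bacteria the plasmid is maintained through a ColE1/pMB1-type origin and an ampicillin resistance gene. The remaining backbone carries only fragments of lac, rop, bom and tetracycline resistance sequences.

The payload is the 573 bp open reading frame of BHRF1 from Epstein-Barr virus (human herpesvirus 4), a viral Bcl-2 homologue that binds pro-apoptotic proteins and blocks mitochondrial permeabilisation and host cell death. It sits between attB1 and attB2 sites left by the Gateway reaction and is fused at its N terminus to backbone-encoded FLAG and HA epitope tags. The depositor notes that the attB2 region is read in frame, adding a few vector-derived residues to the C terminus. Downstream, an EMCV IRES drives translation of puromycin N-acetyltransferase from the same transcript, linking selection of transduced mammalian cells to insert expression.

The catalogue lists the promoter as "PKG", but no PGK promoter is annotated, and the layout suggests transcription from the 5' LTR. The sequenced record (6,998 nt) is also somewhat shorter than the stated total size. The dual tag suits tandem affinity purification, consistent with the associated study of how tumour virus proteins perturb host networks.
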