Features (pLannotate 1.2.2; 23 found; start..end, strand, type, name):
      1..517     +  LTR            5' LTR: 5' long terminal repeat from murine embryonic stem cell virus
    581..922     +  misc_feature   MESV Ψ: packaging signal of murine embryonic stem cell virus
    989..1405    +  CDS            gag (truncated): truncated Moloney murine leukemia virus (MMLV) gag gene lacking the start codon
   1430..1450    +  CDS            FLAG (fragment): FLAG® epitope tag, followed by an enterokinase cleavage site
   1463..1489    +  CDS            3xHA (fragment): three tandem HA epitope tags
   1506..1523    +  protein_bind   attB1 (fragment): mutant version of attB; core recombination site for the Gateway® BP reaction BP Clonase™
   1529..2101    +  CDS            EAR_EBVA8: Experimental evidence at protein level: Swiss-Prot protein existence level 1. Prevents premature death of the host cell during virus production, which would otherwise reduce the amount of progeny virus. Acts as a host B-cell leukemia/lymphoma 2 (Bcl-2) homolog, and interacts with pro-apoptotic proteins to prevent mitochondria permeabilization, release of cytochrome c and subsequent apoptosis of the host cell (By similarity). From Epstein-Barr virus (strain AG876) (HHV-4) (Human herpesvirus 4).
   2100..2124    -  protein_bind   attB2: mutant version of attB; recombination site for the Gateway® BP reaction BP Clonase™
   2242..2704    +  misc_feature   IRES: internal ribosome entry site (IRES) of the encephalomyocarditis virus (EMCV)
   2718..3317    +  CDS            PuroR: puromycin N-acetyltransferase; pac from Streptomyces alboniger; confers resistance to puromycin
   3393..3907    +  LTR            3' LTR: 3' long terminal repeat from murine embryonic stem cell virus
   4069..4085    -  protein_bind   lac operator: The lac repressor binds to the lac operator to inhibit transcription in E. coli. This inhibition can be relieved by adding lactose or isopropyl-β-D-thiogalactopyranoside (IPTG). lac repressor encoded by lacI
   4093..4123    -  promoter       lac promoter: promoter for the E. coli lac operon
   4138..4159    -  protein_bind   CAP binding site: CAP binding activates transcription in the presence of cAMP. E. coli catabolite activator protein
   4172..4264    -  CDS            lacI (fragment): lac repressor; lacI; The lac repressor binds to the lac operator to inhibit transcription in E. coli. This inhibition can be relieved by adding lactose or isopropyl-β-D-thiogalactopyranoside (IPTG).
   4447..5035    -  rep_origin     ori: high-copy-number ColE1/pMB1/pBR322/pUC origin of replication
   5206..6066    -  CDS            AmpR: β-lactamase; bla; confers resistance to ampicillin, carbenicillin, and related antibiotics
   6067..6171    -  promoter       AmpR promoter: bla
   6266..6301    +  CDS            rop (fragment): Rop protein, which maintains plasmids at low copy number; rop
   6403..6502    +  misc_feature   bom (fragment): basis of mobility region from pBR322
   6508..6657    -  CDS            lacZα (fragment): LacZα fragment of β-galactosidase; lacZ fragment
   6657..6858    -  CDS            TcR (fragment): tetracycline efflux protein; tet; confers resistance to tetracycline
   6859..6957    +  CDS            env (fragment): murine leukemia virus gPr80 envelope polyprotein precursor; env; proteolytically cleaved into gp70SU and p15TM subunits
>Addgene plasmid #37937 | MSCV-N BHRF1 | addgene full sequence | sequence record 482417 | Addgene NGS Result
AATGAAAGACCCCACCTGTAGGTTTGGCAAGCTAGCTTAAGTAACGCCATTTTGCAAGGCATGGAAAATA
CATAACTGAGAATAGAGAAGTTCAGATCAAGGTTAGGAACAGAGAGACAGCAGAATATGGGCCAAACAGG
ATATCTGTGGTAAGCAGTTCCTGCCCCGGCTCAGGGCCAAGAACAGATGGTCCCCAGATGCGGTCCCGCC
CTCAGCAGTTTCTAGAGAACCATCAGATGTTTCCAGGGTGCCCCAAGGACCTGAAATGACCCTGTGCCTT
ATTTGAACTAACCAATCAGTTCGCTTCTCGCTTCTGTTCGCGCGCTTCTGCTCCCCGAGCTCAATAAAAG
AGCCCACAACCCCTCACTCGGCGCGCCAGTCCTCCGATAGACTGCGTCGCCCGGGTACCCGTATTCCCAA
TAAAGCCTCTTGCTGTTTGCATCCGAATCGTGGACTCGCTGATCCTTGGGAGGGTCTCCTCAGATTGATT
GACTGCCCACCTCGGGGGTCTTTCATTTGGAGGTTCCACCGAGATTTGGAGACCCCTGCCCAGGGACCAC
CGACCCCCCCGCCGGGAGGTAAGCTGGCCAGCGGTCGTTTCGTGTCTGTCTCTGTCTTTGTGCGTGTTTG
TGCCGGCATCTAATGTTTGCGCCTGCGTCTGTACTAGTTAGCTAACTAGCTCTGTATCTGGCGGACCCGT
GGTGGAACTGACGAGTTCTGAACACCCGGCCGCAACCCTGGGAGACGTCCCAGGGACTTTGGGGGCCGTT
TTTGTGGCCCGACCTGAGGAAGGGAGTCGATGTGGAATCCGACCCCGTCAGGATATGTGGTTCTGGTAGG
AGACGAGAACCTAAAACAGTTCCCGCCTCCGTCTGAATTTTTGCTTTCGGTTTGGAACCGAAGCCGCGCG
TCTTGTCTGCTGCAGCGCTGCAGCATCGTTCTGTGTTGTCTCTGTCTGACTGTGTTTCTGTATTTGTCTG
AAAATTAGGGCCAGACTGTTACCACTCCCTTAAGTTTGACCTTAGGTCACTGGAAAGATGTCGAGCGGAT
CGCTCACAACCAGTCGGTAGATGTCAAGAAGAGACGTTGGGTTACCTTCTGCTCTGCAGAATGGCCAACC
TTTAACGTCGGATGGCCGCGAGACGGCACCTTTAACCGAGACCTCATCACCCAGGTTAAGATCAAGGTCT
TTTCACCTGGCCCGCATGGACACCCAGACCAGGTCCCCTACATCGTGACCTGGGAAGCCTTGGCTTTTGA
CCCCCCTCCCTGGGTCAAGCCCTTTGTACACCCTAAGCCTCCGCCTCCTCTTCCTCCATCCGCCCCGTCT
CTCCCCCTTGAACCTCCTCGTTCGACCCCGCCTCGATCCTCCCTTTATCCAGCCCTCACTCCTTCTCTAG
GCGCCGGAATTAGATCTGCCACCATGGACTACAAGGATGACGATGACAAGCTCGATGGAGGATACCCATA
CGATGTTCCAGATTACGCTGCTCGAGGTTATCAAACAAGTTTGTACAAAAAAGTTGGCATGGCCTATTCA
ACAAGGGAGATACTGTTAGCCCTGTGTATACGGGACAGTCGTGTGCATGGAAATGGTACCCTGCATCCTG
TGTTGGAGCTAGCAGCAAGAGAAACACCTCTCCGCCTTTCGCCAGAGGACACTGTAGTTCTGCGTTATCA
TGTGTTGCTTGAGGAGATAATTGAACGAAATTCAGAGACATTTACAGAAACTTGGAACAGATTTATAACA
CACACCGAACATGTGGACCTGGATTTTAACTCAGTATTTTTAGAGATATTTCACCGTGGAGACCCAAGCC
TTGGGCGCGCGTTGGCCTGGATGGCCTGGTGCATGCATGCCTGCAGGACATTGTGTTGTAACCAGTCTAC
TCCTTACTATGTTGTGGACCTGTCAGTTCGTGGGATGTTAGAAGCCAGCGAAGGCCTGGATGGTTGGATT
CATCAACAGGGCGGCTGGTCTACATTAATTGAAGACAACATTCCTGGATCCAGAAGGTTTAGCTGGACTT
TGTTTCTCGCTGGACTGACTTTGAGTCTGTTAGTTATATGTAGTTATTTATTTATCTCCAGAGGAAGACA
CCCAACTTTCTTGTACAAAGTGGTTCGATAACGAATTCCGCCCCCCCCCCCTAACGTTACTGGCCGAAGC
CGCTTGGAATAAGGCCGGTGTGCGTTTGTCTATATGTTATTTTCCACCATATTGCCGTCTTTTGGCAATG
TGAGGGCCCGGAAACCTGGCCCTGTCTTCTTGACGAGCATTCCTAGGGGTCTTTCCCCTCTCGCCAAAGG
AATGCAAGGTCTGTTGAATGTCGTGAAGGAAGCAGTTCCTCTGGAAGCTTCTTGAAGACAAACAACGTCT
GTAGCGACCCTTTGCAGGCAGCGGAACCCCCCACCTGGCGACAGGTGCCTCTGCGGCCAAAAGCCACGTG
TATAAGATACACCTGCAAAGGCGGCACAACCCCAGTGCCACGTTGTGAGTTGGATAGTTGTGGAAAGAGT
CAAATGGCTCTCCTCAAGCGTATTCAACAAGGGGCTGAAGGATGCCCAGAAGGTACCCCATTGTATGGGA
TCTGATCTGGGGCCTCGGTGCACATGCTTTACATGTGTTTAGTCGAGGTTAAAAAAACGTCTAGGCCCCC
CGAACCACGGGGACGTGGTTTTCCTTTGAAAAACACGATGATAATATGGCCACAACCATGACCGAGTACA
AGCCCACGGTGCGCCTCGCCACCCGCGACGACGTCCCCAGGGCCGTACGCACCCTCGCCGCCGCGTTCGC
CGACTACCCCGCCACGCGCCACACCGTCGATCCGGACCGCCACATCGAGCGGGTCACCGAGCTGCAAGAA
CTCTTCCTCACGCGCGTCGGGCTCGACATCGGCAAGGTGTGGGTCGCGGACGACGGCGCCGCGGTGGCGG
TCTGGACCACGCCGGAGAGCGTCGAAGCGGGGGCGGTGTTCGCCGAGATCGGCCCGCGCATGGCCGAGTT
GAGCGGTTCCCGGCTGGCCGCGCAGCAACAGATGGAAGGCCTCCTGGCGCCGCACCGGCCCAAGGAGCCC
GCGTGGTTCCTGGCCACCGTCGGCGTCTCGCCCGACCACCAGGGCAAGGGTCTGGGCAGCGCCGTCGTGC
TCCCCGGAGTGGAGGCGGCCGAGCGCGCCGGGGTGCCCGCCTTCCTGGAGACCTCCGCGCCCCGCAACCT
CCCCTTCTACGAGCGGCTCGGCTTCACCGTCACCGCCGACGTCGAGGTGCCCGAAGGACCGCGCACCTGG
TGCATGACCCGCAAGCCCGGTGCCTGATGCATCGATGTCGACCTGCAGCCAAGCTTATCGATAAAATAAA
AGATTTTATTTAGTCTCCAGAAAAAGGGGGGAATGAAAGACCCCACCTGTAGGTTTGGCAAGCTAGCTTA
AGTAACGCCATTTTGCAAGGCATGGAAAATACATAACTGAGAATAGAGAAGTTCAGATCAAGGTTAGGAA
CAGAGAGACAGCAGAATATGGGCCAAACAGGATATCTGTGGTAAGCAGTTCCTGCCCCGGCTCAGGGCCA
AGAACAGATGGTCCCCAGATGCGGTCCCGCCCTCAGCAGTTTCTAGAGAACCATCAGATGTTTCCAGGGT
GCCCCAAGGACCTGAAATGACCCTGTGCCTTATTTGAACTAACCAATCAGTTCGCTTCTCGCTTCTGTTC
GCGCGCTTCTGCTCCCCGAGCTCAATAAAAGAGCCCACAACCCCTCACTCGGCGCGCCAGTCCTCCGATA
GACTGCGTCGCCCGGGTACCCGTGTATCCAATAAACCCTCTTGCAGTTGCATCCGACTTGTGGTCTCGCT
GTTCCTTGGGAGGGTCTCCTCTGAGTGATTGACTACCCGTCAGCGGGGGTCTTTCATGGGTAACAGTTTC
TTGAAGTTGGAGAACAACATTCTGAGGGTAGGAGTCGAATATTAAGTAATCCTGACTCAATTAGCCACTG
TTTTGAATCCACATACTCCAATACTCCTGAAATAGTTCATTATGGACAGCGCAGAAAGAGCTGGGGAGAA
TTGTGAAATTGTTATCCGCTCACAATTCCACACAACATACGAGCCGGAAGCATAAAGTGTAAAGCCTGGG
GTGCCTAATGAGTGAGCTAACTCACATTAATTGCGTTGCGCTCACTGCCCGCTTTCCAGTCGGGAAACCT
GTCGTGCCAGCTGCATTAATGAATCGGCCAACGCGCGGGGAGAGGCGGTTTGCGTATTGGGCGCTCTTCC
GCTTCCTCGCTCACTGACTCGCTGCGCTCGGTCGTTCGGCTGCGGCGAGCGGTATCAGCTCACTCAAAGG
CGGTAATACGGTTATCCACAGAATCAGGGGATAACGCAGGAAAGAACATGTGAGCAAAAGGCCAGCAAAA
GGCCAGGAACCGTAAAAAGGCCGCGTTGCTGGCGTTTTTCCATAGGCTCCGCCCCCCTGACGAGCATCAC
AAAAATCGACGCTCAAGTCAGAGGTGGCGAAACCCGACAGGACTATAAAGATACCAGGCGTTTCCCCCTG
GAAGCTCCCTCGTGCGCTCTCCTGTTCCGACCCTGCCGCTTACCGGATACCTGTCCGCCTTTCTCCCTTC
GGGAAGCGTGGCGCTTTCTCATAGCTCACGCTGTAGGTATCTCAGTTCGGTGTAGGTCGTTCGCTCCAAG
CTGGGCTGTGTGCACGAACCCCCCGTTCAGCCCGACCGCTGCGCCTTATCCGGTAACTATCGTCTTGAGT
CCAACCCGGTAAGACACGACTTATCGCCACTGGCAGCAGCCACTGGTAACAGGATTAGCAGAGCGAGGTA
TGTAGGCGGTGCTACAGAGTTCTTGAAGTGGTGGCCTAACTACGGCTACACTAGAAGAACAGTATTTGGT
ATCTGCGCTCTGCTGAAGCCAGTTACCTTCGGAAAAAGAGTTGGTAGCTCTTGATCCGGCAAACAAACCA
CCGCTGGTAGCGGTGGTTTTTTTGTTTGCAAGCAGCAGATTACGCGCAGAAAAAAAGGATCTCAAGAAGA
TCCTTTGATCTTTTCTACGGGGTCTGACGCTCAGTGGAACGAAAACTCACGTTAAGGGATTTTGGTCATG
AGATTATCAAAAAGGATCTTCACCTAGATCCTTTTAAATTAAAAATGAAGTTTTAAATCAATCTAAAGTA
TATATGAGTAAACTTGGTCTGACAGTTACCAATGCTTAATCAGTGAGGCACCTATCTCAGCGATCTGTCT
ATTTCGTTCATCCATAGTTGCCTGACTCCCCGTCGTGTAGATAACTACGATACGGGAGGGCTTACCATCT
GGCCCCAGTGCTGCAATGATACCGCGAGACCCACGCTCACCGGCTCCAGATTTATCAGCAATAAACCAGC
CAGCCGGAAGGGCCGAGCGCAGAAGTGGTCCTGCAACTTTATCCGCCTCCATCCAGTCTATTAATTGTTG
CCGGGAAGCTAGAGTAAGTAGTTCGCCAGTTAATAGTTTGCGCAACGTTGTTGCCATTGCTACAGGCATC
GTGGTGTCACGCTCGTCGTTTGGTATGGCTTCATTCAGCTCCGGTTCCCAACGATCAAGGCGAGTTACAT
GATCCCCCATGTTGTGCAAAAAAGCGGTTAGCTCCTTCGGTCCTCCGATCGTTGTCAGAAGTAAGTTGGC
CGCAGTGTTATCACTCATGGTTATGGCAGCACTGCATAATTCTCTTACTGTCATGCCATCCGTAAGATGC
TTTTCTGTGACTGGTGAGTACTCAACCAAGTCATTCTGAGAATAGTGTATGCGGCGACCGAGTTGCTCTT
GCCCGGCGTCAATACGGGATAATACCGCGCCACATAGCAGAACTTTAAAAGTGCTCATCATTGGAAAACG
TTCTTCGGGGCGAAAACTCTCAAGGATCTTACCGCTGTTGAGATCCAGTTCGATGTAACCCACTCGTGCA
CCCAACTGATCTTCAGCATCTTTTACTTTCACCAGCGTTTCTGGGTGAGCAAAAACAGGAAGGCAAAATG
CCGCAAAAAAGGGAATAAGGGCGACACGGAAATGTTGAATACTCATACTCTTCCTTTTTCAATATTATTG
AAGCATTTATCAGGGTTATTGTCTCATGAGCGGATACATATTTGAATGTATTTAGAAAAATAAACAAATA
GGGGTTCCGCGCACATTTCCCCGAAAAGTGCCACCTGACGTCTAAGAAACCATTATTATCATGACATTAA
CCTATAAAAATAGGCGTATCACGAGGCCCTTTCGTCTCGCGCGTTTCGGTGATGACGGTGAAAACCTCTG
ACACATGCAGCTCCCGGAGACGGTCACAGCTTGTCTGTAAGCGGATGCCGGGAGCAGACAAGCCCGTCAG
GGCGCGTCAGCGGGTGTTGGCGGGTGTCGGGGCTGGCTTAACTATGCGGCATCAGAGCAGATTGTACTGA
GAGTGCACCATATGCGGTGTGAAATACCGCACAGATGCGTAAGGAGAAAATACCGCATCAGGCGCCATTC
GCCATTCAGGCTGCGCAACTGTTGGGAAGGGCGATCGGTGCGGGCCTCTTCGCTATTACGCCAGCTGGCG
AAAGGGGGATGTGCTGCAAGGCGATTAAGTTGGGTAACGCCAGGGTTTTCCCAGTCACGACGTTGTAAAA
CGACGGCGCAAGGAATGGTGCATGCAAGGAGATGGCGCCCAACAGTCCCCCGGCCACGGGGCCTGCCACC
ATACCCACGCCGAAACAAGCGCTCATGAGCCCGAAGTGGCGAGCCCGATCTTCCCCATCGGTGATGTCGG
CGATATAGGCGCCAGCAACCGCACCTGTGGCGCCGGTGATGCCGGCCACGATGCGTCCGGCGTAGAGGCG
ATTAGTCCAATTTGTTAAAGACAGGATATCAGTGGTCCAGGCTCTAGTTTTGACTCAACAATATCACCAG
CTGAAGCCTATAGAGTACGAGCCATAGATAAAATAAAAGATTTTATTTAGTCTCCAGAAAAAGGGGGG
