>Addgene plasmid #37937 | MSCV-N BHRF1 | depositor partial sequence | sequence record 47710 | Tag and insert
GCATGGCCTATTCAACAAGGGAGATACTGTTAGCCCTGTGTATACGGGACAGTCGTGTGCATGGAAATGG
TACCCTGCATCCTGTGTTGGAGCTAGCAGCAAGAGAAACACCTCTCCGCCTTTCGCCAGAGGACACTGTA
GTTCTGCGTTATCATGTGTTGCTTGAGGAGATAATTGAACGAAATTCAGAGACATTTACAGAAACTTGGA
ACAGATTTATAACACACACCGAACATGTGGACCTGGATTTTAACTCAGTATTTTTAGAGATATTTCACCG
TGGAGACCCAAGCCTTGGGCGCGCGTTGGCCTGGATGGCCTGGTGCATGCATGCCTGCAGGACATTGTGT
TGTAACCAGTCTACTCCTTACTATGTTGTGGACCTGTCAGTTCGT
