>Addgene plasmid #37937 | MSCV-N BHRF1 | addgene partial sequence | sequence record 50669 | pLXSN-5
CTCACTCCTTCTCTAGGCGCCGGAATTAGATCTGCCACCATGGACTACAAGGATGACGATGACAAGCTCG
ATGGAGGATACCCATACGATGTTCCAGATTACGCTGCTCGAGGTTATCAAACAAGTTTGTACAAAAAAGT
TGGCATGGCCTATTCAACAAGGGAGATACTGTTAGCCCTGTGTATACGGGACAGTCGTGTGCATGGAAAT
GGTACCCTGCATCCTGTGTTGGAGCTAGCAGCAAGAGAAACACCTCTCCGCCTTTCGCCAGAGGACACTG
TAGTTCTGCGTTATCATGTGTTGCTTGAGGAGATAATTGAACGAAATTCAGAGACATTTACAGAAACTTG
GAACAGATTTATAACACACACCGAACATGTGGACCTGGATTTTAACTCAGTATTTTTAGAGATATTTCAC
CGTGGAGACCCAAGCCTTGGGCGCGCGTTGGCCTGGATGGCCTGGTGCATGCATGCCTGCAGGACATTGT
GTTGTAACCAGTCTACTCCTTACTATGTTGTGGACCTGTCAGTTCGTGGGATGTTAGAAGCCAGCGAAGG
CCTGGATGGTTGGATTCATCAACAGGGCGGCTGGTCTACATTAATTGAAGACAACATTCCTGGATCNNGA
AGGTTTAGCTGGACTTTGTTTCTCGCTGGACTGACTTTGAGTCTGTTAGTTATATGNAGTTATTTATTTA
TCTCCAGAGGAAGACACCCAACTTTCTTGTACAAAGTGGTTCGATAACGAATTCCGCCCCCCCCCCCTAA
CGTTACTGGC
