>Addgene plasmid #37937 | MSCV-N BHRF1 | addgene partial sequence | sequence record 51350 | MSCV_N_rev2 5'-aaagacccctaggaatgctcg-3'
AGACGGCAATATGGTGGAAAATAACATATAGACAAACGCACACCGGCCTTATTCCAAGCGGCTTCGGCCA
GTAACGTTAGGGGGGGGGGGCGGAATTCGTTATCGAACCACTTTGTACAAGAAAGTTGGGTGTCTTCCTC
TGGAGATAAATAAATAACTACATATAACTAACAGACTCAAAGTCAGTCCAGCGAGAAACAAAGTCCAGCT
AAACCTTCTGGATCCAGGAATGTTGTCTTCAATTAATGTAGACCAGCCGCCCTGTTGATGAATCCAACCA
TCCAGGCCTTCGCTGGCTTCTAACATCCCACGAACTGACAGGTCCACAACATAGTAAGGAGTAGACTGGT
TACAACACAATGTCCTGCAGGCATGCATGCACCAGGCCATCCAGGCCAACGCGCGCCCAAGGCTTGGGTC
TCCACGGTGAAATATCTCTAAAAATACTGAGTTAAAATCCAGGTCCACATGTTCGGTGTGTGTTATAAAT
CTGTTCCAAGTTTCTGTAAATGTCTCTGAATTTCGTTCAATTATCTCCTCAAGCAACACATGATAACGCA
GAACTACAGTGTCCTCTGGCGAAAGGCGGAGAGGTGTTTCTCTTGCTGCTAGCTCCAACACAGGATGCAG
GGTACCATTTCCATGCACACGACTGTCCCGTATACACAGGGCTAACAGTATCTCCCTTGTTGAATAGGCC
ATGCCAACTTTTTTGTACAAACTTGTTTGATAACCTCGAGCAGCGTAATCTGGAACATCGTATGGGTATC
CTCCATCGAGCTTGTCATCGTCATCCTTGTAGTCCATGGTGG
